>Addgene plasmid #190711 | pBAD-C-Venus-apCC-Di | addgene full sequence | sequence record 384308 | Addgene NGS Result
TGGCGATATCAAAATTGCTGTCTGCCAGGTGATCGCTGATGTACTGACAAGCCTCGCGTACCCGATTATC
CATCGGTGGATGGAGCGACTCGTTAATCGCTTCCATGCGCCGCAGTAACAATTGCTCAAGCAGATTTATC
GCCAGCAGCTCCGAATAGCGCCCTTCCCCTTGCCCGGCGTTAATGATTTGCCCAAACAGGTCGCTGAAAT
GCGGCTGGTGCGCTTCATCCGGGCGAAAGAACCCCGTATTGGCAAATATTGACGGCCAGTTAAGCCATTC
ATGCCAGTAGGCGCGCGGACGAAAGTAAACCCACTGGTGATACCATTCGCGAGCCTCCGGATGACGACCG
TAGTGATGAATCTCTCCTGGCGGGAACAGCAAAATATCACCCGGTCGGCAAACAAATTCTCGTCCCTGAT
TTTTCACCACCCCCTGACCGCGAATGGTGAGATTGAGAATATAACCTTTCATTCCCAGCGGTCGGTCGAT
AAAAAAATCGAGATAACCGTTGGCCTCAATCGGCGTTAAACCCGCCACCAGATGGGCATTAAACGAGTAT
CCCGGCAGCAGGGGATCATTTTGCGCTTCAGCCATACTTTTCATACTCCCGCCATTCAGAGAAGAAACCA
ATTGTCCATATTGCATCAGACATTGCCGTCACTGCGTCTTTTACTGGCTCTTCTCGCTAACCAAACCGGT
AACCCCGCTTATTAAAAGCATTCTGTAACAAAGCGGGACCAAAGCCATGACAAAAACGCGTAACAAAAGT
GTCTATAATCACGGCAGAAAAGTCCACATTGATTATTTGCACGGCGTCACACTTTGCTATGCCATAGCAT
TTTTATCCATAAGATTAGCGGATCCTACCTGACGCTTTTTATCGCAACTCTCTACTGTTTCTCCATACCC
GTTTTTTGGGCTAACAGGAGGAATTAACCATGGGGGGTTCTCATCATCATCATCATCATGGTATGGCTAG
CCTGCAGGGGGACAAGCAGAAGAACGGCATCAAGGCCAACTTCAAGATCCGCCACAACATCGAGGACGGC
GGCGTGCAGCTCGCCGACCACTACCAGCAGAACACCCCCATCGGCGACGGCCCCGTGCTGCTGCCCGACA
ACCACTACCTGAGCTACCAGTCCAAGCTGAGCAAAGACCCCAACGAGAAGCGCGATCACATGGTCCTGCT
GGAGTTCGTGACCGCCGCCGGGATCACTCTCGGCATGGACGAGCTGTACAAGGGCAGCGGCAGCGGCAGC
GGTCTAGAGGGTAGTGGCCAGCTGGAACAAGAGTTGGCTGCGCTGGACCAACAGATTGCCGCGCTGAAAC
AGCGTCGCGCAGCTCTGAAATGGCAGATCCAAGGTTAGGTACCAAGCTTGGCTGTTTTGGCGGATGAGAG
AAGATTTTCAGCCTGATACAGATTAAATCAGAACGCAGAAGCGGTCTGATAAAACAGAATTTGCCTGGCG
GCAGTAGCGCGGTGGTCCCACCTGACCCCATGCCGAACTCAGAAGTGAAACGCCGTAGCGCCGATGGTAG
TGTGGGGTCTCCCCATGCGAGAGTAGGGAACTGCCAGGCATCAAATAAAACGAAAGGCTCAGTCGAAAGA
CTGGGCCTTTCGTTTTATCTGTTGTTTGTCGGTGAACGCTCTCCTGAGTAGGACAAATCCGCCGGGAGCG
GATTTGAACGTTGCGAAGCAACGGCCCGGAGGGTGGCGGGCAGGACGCCCGCCATAAACTGCCAGGCATC
AAATTAAGCAGAAGGCCATCCTGACGGATGGCCTTTTTGCGTTTCTACAAACTCTTTTGTTTATTTTTCT
AAATACATTCAAATATGTATCCGCTCATGAGACAATAACCCTGATAAATGCTTCAATAATATTGAAAAAG
GAAGAGTATGAGTATTCAACATTTCCGTGTCGCCCTTATTCCCTTTTTTGCGGCATTTTGCCTTCCTGTT
TTTGCTCACCCAGAAACGCTGGTGAAAGTAAAAGATGCTGAAGATCAGTTGGGTGCACGAGTGGGTTACA
TCGAACTGGATCTCAACAGCGGTAAGATCCTTGAGAGTTTTCGCCCCGAAGAACGTTTTCCAATGATGAG
CACTTTTAAAGTTCTGCTATGTGGCGCGGTATTATCCCGTGTTGACGCCGGGCAAGAGCAACTCGGTCGC
CGCATACACTATTCTCAGAATGACTTGGTTGAGTACTCACCAGTCACAGAAAAGCATCTTACGGATGGCA
TGACAGTAAGAGAATTATGCAGTGCTGCCATAACCATGAGTGATAACACTGCGGCCAACTTACTTCTGAC
AACGATCGGAGGACCGAAGGAGCTAACCGCTTTTTTGCACAACATGGGGGATCATGTAACTCGCCTTGAT
CGTTGGGAACCGGAGCTGAATGAAGCCATACCAAACGACGAGCGTGACACCACGATGCCTGTAGCAATGG
CAACAACGTTGCGCAAACTATTAACTGGCGAACTACTTACTCTAGCTTCCCGGCAACAATTAATAGACTG
GATGGAGGCGGATAAAGTTGCAGGACCACTTCTGCGCTCGGCCCTTCCGGCTGGCTGGTTTATTGCTGAT
AAATCTGGAGCCGGTGAGCGTGGGTCTCGCGGTATCATTGCAGCACTGGGGCCAGATGGTAAGCCCTCCC
GTATCGTAGTTATCTACACGACGGGGAGTCAGGCAACTATGGATGAACGAAATAGACAGATCGCTGAGAT
AGGTGCCTCACTGATTAAGCATTGGTAACTGTCAGACCAAGTTTACTCATATATACTTTAGATTGATTTA
AAACTTCATTTTTAATTTAAAAGGATCTAGGTGAAGATCCTTTTTGATAATCTCATGACCAAAATCCCTT
AACGTGAGTTTTCGTTCCACTGAGCGTCAGACCCCGTAGAAAAGATCAAAGGATCTTCTTGAGATCCTTT
TTTTCTGCGCGTAATCTGCTGCTTGCAAACAAAAAAACCACCGCTACCAGCGGTGGTTTGTTTGCCGGAT
CAAGAGCTACCAACTCTTTTTCCGAAGGTAACTGGCTTCAGCAGAGCGCAGATACCAAATACTGTCCTTC
TAGTGTAGCCGTAGTTAGGCCACCACTTCAAGAACTCTGTAGCACCGCCTACATACCTCGCTCTGCTAAT
CCTGTTACCAGTGGCTGCTGCCAGTGGCGATAAGTCGTGTCTTACCGGGTTGGACTCAAGACGATAGTTA
CCGGATAAGGCGCAGCGGTCGGGCTGAACGGGGGGTTCGTGCACACAGCCCAGCTTGGAGCGAACGACCT
ACACCGAACTGAGATACCTACAGCGTGAGCTATGAGAAAGCGCCACGCTTCCCGAAGGGAGAAAGGCGGA
CAGGTATCCGGTAAGCGGCAGGGTCGGAACAGGAGAGCGCACGAGGGAGCTTCCAGGGGGAAACGCCTGG
TATCTTTATAGTCCTGTCGGGTTTCGCCACCTCTGACTTGAGCGTCGATTTTTGTGATGCTCGTCAGGGG
GGCGGAGCCTATGGAAAAACGCCAGCAACGCGGCCTTTTTACGGTTCCTGGCCTTTTGCTGGCCTTTTGC
TCACATGTTCTTTCCTGCGTTATCCCCTGATTCTGTGGATAACCGTATTACCGCCTTTGAGTGAGCTGAT
ACCGCTCGCCGCAGCCGAACGACCGAGCGCAGCGAGTCAGTGAGCGAGGAAGCGGAAGAGCGCCTGATGC
GGTATTTTCTCCTTACGCATCTGTGCGGTATTTCACACCGCATATGGTGCACTCTCAGTACAATCTGCTC
TGATGCCGCATAGTTAAGCCAGTATACACTCCGCTATCGCTACGTGACTGGGTCATGGCTGCGCCCCGAC
ACCCGCCAACACCCGCTGACGCGCCCTGACGGGCTTGTCTGCTCCCGGCATCCGCTTACAGACAAGCTGT
GACCGTCTCCGGGAGCTGCATGTGTCAGAGGTTTTCACCGTCATCACCGAAACGCGCGAGGCAGCAGATC
AATTCGCGCGCGAAGGCGAAGCGGCATGCATAATGTGCCTGTCAAATGGACGAAGCAGGGATTCTGCAAA
CCCTATGCTACTCCGTCAAGCCGTCAATTGTCTGATTCGTTACCAATTATGACAACTTGACGGCTACATC
ATTCACTTTTTCTTCACAACCGGCACGGAACTCGCTCGGGCTGGCCCCGGTGCATTTTTTAAATACCCGC
GAGAAATAGAGTTGATCGTCAAAACCAACATTGCGACCGACGGTGGCGATAGGCATCCGGGTGGTGCTCA
AAAGCAGCTTCGCCTGGCTGATACGTTGGTCCTCGCGCCAGCTTAAGACGCTAATCCCTAACTGCTGGCG
GAAAAGATGTGACAGACGCGACGGCGACAAGCAAACATGCTGTGCGACGC
Features (pLannotate 1.2.2; 12 found; start..end, strand, type, name):
    622..906     +  promoter       araBAD promoter: araBAD; promoter of the L-arabinose operon of E. coli; the araC regulatory gene is transcribed in the opposite direction (Guzman et al., 1995)
    952..972     +  CDS            capTEV™ (fragment): composite tag for in vivo biotinylation, TEV protease cleavage, and 6xHis tagging
    991..1242    +  CDS            VC155: C-terminal fragment of mVenus for use in bimolecular fluorescence complementation (BiFC) (Kodama and Hu, 2010)
   1463..1578    +  ncRNA          5S rRNA: Accession: RF00001 - 5S ribosomal RNA
   1582..1668    +  terminator     rrnB T1 terminator: Escherichia coli rrnB; transcription terminator T1 from the E. coli rrnB gene
   1760..1787    +  terminator     rrnB T2 terminator: transcription terminator T2 from the E. coli rrnB gene
   1806..1897    +  promoter       AmpR promoter: bla
   1898..2758    +  CDS            AmpR: β-lactamase; bla; confers resistance to ampicillin, carbenicillin, and related antibiotics
   2929..3517    +  rep_origin     ori: high-copy-number ColE1/pMB1/pBR322/pUC origin of replication
   3703..3843    -  misc_feature   bom: basis of mobility region from pBR322
   3945..3985    -  CDS            rop (fragment): Rop protein, which maintains plasmids at low copy number; rop
   4107..595     -  CDS            araC (across the origin): L-arabinose regulatory protein; araC
