[The description below was written by a language model from this plasmid's Addgene catalogue record and pLannotate feature annotations shown in this document.]
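Description:
pBAD-C-Venus-apCC-Di is a 4,390 nt bacterial expression plasmid built on a pBAD backbone, designed for arabinose-inducible production of a fusion protein in E. coli. It replicates from a ColE1/pMB1-family origin accompanied by the pBR322 bom region and a fragment of rop. The repository lists it as low copy, although the automated annotation labels the origin generically as high-copy. Selection is by ampicillin through the β-lactamase gene driven by its own promoter. The araC regulator is encoded divergently from the araBAD promoter, so transcription of the insert is held off in the absence of L-arabinose and activated when it is added. The rrnB T1 and T2 terminators, preceded by a 5S rRNA segment carried over from the rrnB operon, end the transcript.

The payload is the C-terminal fragment of Venus (annotated as VC155, the split used in bimolecular fluorescence complementation) followed by apCC-Di, a de novo designed antiparallel dimeric coiled-coil peptide. The coiled-coil itself is not picked out by the feature table, but it presumably lies in the unannotated stretch between the Venus fragment and the terminator region. A short match just upstream of the Venus fragment, annotated as a fragment of a composite tag, most likely corresponds to a His-tag-like sequence, though the record does not confirm this. On its own the C-Venus fragment is non-fluorescent. The construct therefore suits split-fluorescent-protein assays in which association of apCC-Di with a partner fused to the complementary N-terminal Venus fragment reconstitutes fluorescence, reporting coiled-coil assembly inside bacterial cells. The associated publication concerns designed peptides for cellular delivery and subcellular localisation.
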