Addgene plasmid #190711: pBAD-C-Venus-apCC-Di
Purpose: Encodes C-Venus followed by the antiparallel coiled-coil apCC-Di.
Depositing lab: Nigel Savery. Depositing organization: University of Bristol. Publication: De novo designed peptides for cellular delivery and subcellular localisation. Rhys GG, Cross JA, Dawson WM, Thompson HF, Shanmugaratnam S, Savery NJ, Dodding MP, Hocker B, Woolfson DN. Nat Chem Biol. 2022 Jul 14. pii: 10.1038/s41589-022-01076-6. doi: 10.1038/s41589-022-01076-6. PubMed 35836017.
Backbone
  Vector backbone: pBAD
Growth in bacteria
  Bacterial resistance: Ampicillin, 100 μg/mL
  Growth temperature: 37°C
  Growth strain: DH5alpha
  Copy number: Low Copy
Gene/Insert
  Gene/Insert name: C-Venus-apCC-Di
Terms and licenses: Academic/Nonprofit Terms; Industry Terms: Not Available to Industry
How to cite: pBAD-C-Venus-apCC-Di was a gift from Nigel Savery (Addgene plasmid # 190711 ; http://n2t.net/addgene:190711 ; RRID:Addgene_190711)
